Addgene plasmid #49090: pUC19 gene 60
Purpose: Template for generating full length gene 60 mRNA by in vitro transcription with T7 RNA pol
Depositing lab: Nils Walter. Depositing organization: University of Michigan. Publication: Secondary structure of bacteriophage T4 gene 60 mRNA: implications for translational bypassing. Todd GC, Walter NG. RNA. 2013 May;19(5):685-700. doi: 10.1261/rna.037291.112. Epub 2013 Mar 14. PubMed 23492219.
Backbone
  Vector backbone: pUC19
  Backbone size w/o insert (bp): 2662
  Total vector size (bp): 3319
Growth in bacteria
  Bacterial resistance: Ampicillin, 100 μg/mL
  Growth temperature: 37°C
  Growth strain: JM109
  Copy number: High Copy
Gene/Insert
  Gene/Insert name: Bacteriophage T4 gene 60
  Species: Enterobacteria phage T4
  Insert size (bp): 657
  GenBank ID: M19728.1
  Promoter: T7
  Cloning method: Restriction Enzyme; 5′ cloning site XbaI (not destroyed); 3′ cloning site HindIII (not destroyed)
  Sequencing primers: 5′ tgtaaaacgacggccagt; 3′ caggaaacagctatgaccatg
Terms and licenses: Academic/Nonprofit Terms; Industry Terms: Not Available to Industry
How to cite: pUC19 gene 60 was a gift from Nils Walter (Addgene plasmid # 49090 ; http://n2t.net/addgene:49090 ; RRID:Addgene_49090)
