[The description below was written by a language model from this plasmid's Addgene catalogue record and pLannotate feature annotations shown in this document.]
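Description:
pUC19 gene 60 is a small (about 3.3 kb) high-copy bacterial cloning plasmid that serves as a DNA template for in vitro transcription rather than as an expression vector. It is built on pUC19 and is propagated in E. coli through the ColE1/pMB1-type pUC origin. Selection is by ampicillin, using the β-lactamase gene and its native promoter. Remnants of the pUC lac region (lac promoter, operator, CAP site and a lacZα fragment) flank the cloning site. The lacZα reading frame is interrupted by the insert, and these elements play no role in the plasmid's stated use. Short annotated fragments of bom, rop and lacI appear to be backbone remnants rather than functional parts.

The payload is a 657 bp insert of bacteriophage T4 gene 60, cloned between the XbaI and HindIII sites of the polylinker, both of which are retained. A T7 promoter sits immediately upstream, so T7 RNA polymerase can produce the full-length gene 60 mRNA. Gene 60 encodes the small subunit of the T4 DNA topoisomerase. The feature table annotates its coding sequence as two separate fragments with a short gap of roughly 50 nucleotides between them. This matches the well-known non-coding gap in this mRNA, which ribosomes skip by translational bypassing to make a single polypeptide. The associated publication addresses the secondary structure of the gene 60 mRNA and its implications for bypassing. The plasmid therefore supplies transcript for structural and mechanistic studies of this recoding event.
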