Features (pLannotate 1.2.2; 14 found; start..end, strand, type, name):
    137..236     +  misc_feature   bom (fragment): basis of mobility region from pBR322
    242..399     -  CDS            lacZα (fragment): LacZα fragment of β-galactosidase; lacZ fragment
    396..428     +  misc_feature   MCS (fragment): pUC18/19 multiple cloning site
    429..447     +  promoter       T7 promoter: promoter for bacteriophage T7 RNA polymerase
    507..644     +  CDS            60 (fragment): TOPS_BPT4 - Experimental evidence at protein level: Swiss-Prot protein existence level 1. Small subunit of the DNA topoisomerase that untwists superhelical DNA. Controls topological states of double-stranded DNA by transient breakage and subsequent rejoining of DNA strands. From Enterobacteria phage T4 (Bacteriophage T4).
    692..1036    +  CDS            60 (fragment): TOPS_BPT4 - Experimental evidence at protein level: Swiss-Prot protein existence level 1. Small subunit of the DNA topoisomerase that untwists superhelical DNA. Controls topological states of double-stranded DNA by transient breakage and subsequent rejoining of DNA strands. From Enterobacteria phage T4 (Bacteriophage T4).
   1122..1138    -  protein_bind   lac operator: The lac repressor binds to the lac operator to inhibit transcription in E. coli. This inhibition can be relieved by adding lactose or isopropyl-β-D-thiogalactopyranoside (IPTG). lac repressor encoded by lacI
   1146..1176    -  promoter       lac promoter: promoter for the E. coli lac operon
   1191..1212    -  protein_bind   CAP binding site: CAP binding activates transcription in the presence of cAMP. E. coli catabolite activator protein
   1225..1317    -  CDS            lacI (fragment): lac repressor; lacI; The lac repressor binds to the lac operator to inhibit transcription in E. coli. This inhibition can be relieved by adding lactose or isopropyl-β-D-thiogalactopyranoside (IPTG).
   1500..2088    -  rep_origin     ori: high-copy-number ColE1/pMB1/pBR322/pUC origin of replication
   2259..3119    -  CDS            AmpR: β-lactamase; bla; confers resistance to ampicillin, carbenicillin, and related antibiotics
   3120..3224    -  promoter       AmpR promoter: bla
   3319..35      +  CDS            rop (fragment) (across the origin): Rop protein, which maintains plasmids at low copy number; rop
>Addgene plasmid #49090 | pUC19 gene 60 | depositor full sequence | sequence record 72447 | pUC19 gene 60 sequence 3319 bps
TCGCGCGTTTCGGTGATGACGGTGAAAACCTCTGACACATGCAGCTCCCGGAGACGGTCACAGCTTGTCT
GTAAGCGGATGCCGGGAGCAGACAAGCCCGTCAGGGCGCGTCAGCGGGTGTTGGCGGGTGTCGGGGCTGG
CTTAACTATGCGGCATCAGAGCAGATTGTACTGAGAGTGCACCATATGCGGTGTGAAATACCGCACAGAT
GCGTAAGGAGAAAATACCGCATCAGGCGCCATTCGCCATTCAGGCTGCGCAACTGTTGGGAAGGGCGATC
GGTGCGGGCCTCTTCGCTATTACGCCAGCTGGCGAAAGGGGGATGTGCTGCAAGGCGATTAAGTTGGGTA
ACGCCAGGGTTTTCCCAGTCACGACGTTGTAAAACGACGGCCAGTGAATTCGAGCTCGGTACCCGGGGAT
CCTCTAGATAATACGACTCACTATAGGAGCATTTAATGAATTTAAACGCGGTTGGATTCCTGATGAAAAG
TTCTATGAGGTGTATAATGAAATTTGTAAAAATTGATTCTTCTAGCGTTGATATGAAAAAATATAAATTG
CAGAACAATGTTCGTCGTTCTATTAAATCCTCTTCAATGAACTATGCGAATGTCGCTATTATGACAGACG
CAGATCACGATGGATAGCCTTCGGGCTATCTATAGAAATACCTCATAATTAAGAGATTATTGGATTAGGT
TCTATTTATCCTTCTCTGCTCGGATTTTTTAGTAATTGGCCAGAATTGTTTGAGCAAGGACGAATTCGCT
TTGTCAAAACTCCTGTAATCATCGCTCAGGTCGGTAAAAAACAAGAATGGTTTTATACAGTCGCTGAATA
TGAGAGTGCCAAAGATGCTCTACCTAAACATAGCATCCGTTATATTAAGGGACTTGGCTCTTTGGAAAAA
TCTGAATATCGTGAGATGATTCAAAACCCAGTATATGATGTTGTTAAACTTCCTGAGAACTGGAAAGAGC
TTTTTGAAATGCTCATGGGAGATAATGCTGACCTTCGTAAAGAATGGATGAGCCAGTAGTTTACTTTACC
ACAAGGATGTGGTATAATTAATTGGGCAAAAGCTTGGCGTAATCATGGTCATAGCTGTTTCCTGTGTGAA
ATTGTTATCCGCTCACAATTCCACACAACATACGAGCCGGAAGCATAAAGTGTAAAGCCTGGGGTGCCTA
ATGAGTGAGCTAACTCACATTAATTGCGTTGCGCTCACTGCCCGCTTTCCAGTCGGGAAACCTGTCGTGC
CAGCTGCATTAATGAATCGGCCAACGCGCGGGGAGAGGCGGTTTGCGTATTGGGCGCTCTTCCGCTTCCT
CGCTCACTGACTCGCTGCGCTCGGTCGTTCGGCTGCGGCGAGCGGTATCAGCTCACTCAAAGGCGGTAAT
ACGGTTATCCACAGAATCAGGGGATAACGCAGGAAAGAACATGTGAGCAAAAGGCCAGCAAAAGGCCAGG
AACCGTAAAAAGGCCGCGTTGCTGGCGTTTTTCCATAGGCTCCGCCCCCCTGACGAGCATCACAAAAATC
GACGCTCAAGTCAGAGGTGGCGAAACCCGACAGGACTATAAAGATACCAGGCGTTTCCCCCTGGAAGCTC
CCTCGTGCGCTCTCCTGTTCCGACCCTGCCGCTTACCGGATACCTGTCCGCCTTTCTCCCTTCGGGAAGC
GTGGCGCTTTCTCATAGCTCACGCTGTAGGTATCTCAGTTCGGTGTAGGTCGTTCGCTCCAAGCTGGGCT
GTGTGCACGAACCCCCCGTTCAGCCCGACCGCTGCGCCTTATCCGGTAACTATCGTCTTGAGTCCAACCC
GGTAAGACACGACTTATCGCCACTGGCAGCAGCCACTGGTAACAGGATTAGCAGAGCGAGGTATGTAGGC
GGTGCTACAGAGTTCTTGAAGTGGTGGCCTAACTACGGCTACACTAGAAGGACAGTATTTGGTATCTGCG
CTCTGCTGAAGCCAGTTACCTTCGGAAAAAGAGTTGGTAGCTCTTGATCCGGCAAACAAACCACCGCTGG
TAGCGGTGGTTTTTTTGTTTGCAAGCAGCAGATTACGCGCAGAAAAAAAGGATCTCAAGAAGATCCTTTG
ATCTTTTCTACGGGGTCTGACGCTCAGTGGAACGAAAACTCACGTTAAGGGATTTTGGTCATGAGATTAT
CAAAAAGGATCTTCACCTAGATCCTTTTAAATTAAAAATGAAGTTTTAAATCAATCTAAAGTATATATGA
GTAAACTTGGTCTGACAGTTACCAATGCTTAATCAGTGAGGCACCTATCTCAGCGATCTGTCTATTTCGT
TCATCCATAGTTGCCTGACTCCCCGTCGTGTAGATAACTACGATACGGGAGGGCTTACCATCTGGCCCCA
GTGCTGCAATGATACCGCGAGACCCACGCTCACCGGCTCCAGATTTATCAGCAATAAACCAGCCAGCCGG
AAGGGCCGAGCGCAGAAGTGGTCCTGCAACTTTATCCGCCTCCATCCAGTCTATTAATTGTTGCCGGGAA
GCTAGAGTAAGTAGTTCGCCAGTTAATAGTTTGCGCAACGTTGTTGCCATTGCTACAGGCATCGTGGTGT
CACGCTCGTCGTTTGGTATGGCTTCATTCAGCTCCGGTTCCCAACGATCAAGGCGAGTTACATGATCCCC
CATGTTGTGCAAAAAAGCGGTTAGCTCCTTCGGTCCTCCGATCGTTGTCAGAAGTAAGTTGGCCGCAGTG
TTATCACTCATGGTTATGGCAGCACTGCATAATTCTCTTACTGTCATGCCATCCGTAAGATGCTTTTCTG
TGACTGGTGAGTACTCAACCAAGTCATTCTGAGAATAGTGTATGCGGCGACCGAGTTGCTCTTGCCCGGC
GTCAATACGGGATAATACCGCGCCACATAGCAGAACTTTAAAAGTGCTCATCATTGGAAAACGTTCTTCG
GGGCGAAAACTCTCAAGGATCTTACCGCTGTTGAGATCCAGTTCGATGTAACCCACTCGTGCACCCAACT
GATCTTCAGCATCTTTTACTTTCACCAGCGTTTCTGGGTGAGCAAAAACAGGAAGGCAAAATGCCGCAAA
AAAGGGAATAAGGGCGACACGGAAATGTTGAATACTCATACTCTTCCTTTTTCAATATTATTGAAGCATT
TATCAGGGTTATTGTCTCATGAGCGGATACATATTTGAATGTATTTAGAAAAATAAACAAATAGGGGTTC
CGCGCACATTTCCCCGAAAAGTGCCACCTGACGTCTAAGAAACCATTATTATCATGACATTAACCTATAA
AAATAGGCGTATCACGAGGCCCTTTCGTC
