>Addgene plasmid #49090 | pUC19 gene 60 | addgene partial sequence | sequence record 102745 | M13pUC-Fwd 5'-CCCAGTCACGACGTTGTAAAACG-3'
CTCTAGATAATACGACTCACTATAGGAGCATTTAATGAATTTAAACGCGGTTGGATTCCTGATGAAAAGT
TCTATGAGGTGTATAATGAAATTTGTAAAAATTGATTCTTCTAGCGTTGATATGAAAAAATATAAATTGC
AGAACAATGTTCGTCGTTCTATTAAATCCTCTTCAATGAACTATGCGAATGTCGCTATTATGACAGACGC
AGATCACGATGGATAGCCTTCGGGCTATCTATAGAAATACCTCATAATTAAGAGATTATTGGATTAGGTT
CTATTTATCCTTCTCTGCTCGGATTTTTTAGTAATTGGCCAGAATTGTTTGAGCAAGGACGAATTCGCTT
TGTCAAAACTCCTGTAATCATCGCTCAGGTCGGTAAAAAACAAGAATGGTTTTATACAGTCGCTGAATAT
GAGAGTGCCAAAGATGCTCTACCTAAACATAGCATCCGTTATATTAAGGGACTTGGCTCTTTGGAAAAAT
CTGAATATCGTGAGATGATTCAAAACCCAGTATATGATGTTGTTAAACTTCCTGAGAACTGGAAAGAGCT
TTTTGAAATGCTCATGGGAGATAATGCTGACCTTCGTAAAGAATGGATGAGCCAGTAGTTTACTTTACCA
CAAGGATGTGGTATAATTAATTGGGCAAAAGCTTGGCGTAATCATGGTCATAGCTGTTTCCTGTGTGAAA
TTGTTATCCGCTCACAATTCCACACAACATACGAGCCGGAAGCATAAAGTGTAAAGCCTGGGGTGCCTAA
TGAGTGAGCTAACTCACATTAATTGCGTTGCGCTCACTGCCCGCTTTCCAGTCGGGAAACCTGTCGTGCC
AGCTGCATTAATGAATCGGCCAACGCGCGGGGAGAGGCGGTTTGCGTATTGGGCGCTCTTCCGCTTCCTC
GCTCACTGACTCGCTGCGCTCGGTCGTTCGGCTGCGGCGAGCGGTATCAGCTCACTCAAAGGCGGTAATA
CGG
