>Addgene plasmid #49090 | pUC19 gene 60 | addgene partial sequence | sequence record 102974 | M13pUC-Rev 5'-AGCGGATAACAATTTCACACAGG-3'
AGCTTTTGCCCAATTAATTATACCACATCCTTGTGGTAAAGTAAACTACTGGCTCATCCATTCTTTACGA
AGGTCAGCATTATCTCCCATGAGCATTTCAAAAAGCTCTTTCCAGTTCTCAGGAAGTTTAACAACATCAT
ATACTGGGTTTTGAATCATCTCACGATATTCAGATTTTTCCAAAGAGCCAAGTCCCTTAATATAACGGAT
GCTATGTTTAGGTAGAGCATCTTTGGCACTCTCATATTCAGCGACTGTATAAAACCATTCTTGTTTTTTA
CCGACCTGAGCGATGATTACAGGAGTTTTGACAAAGCGAATTCGTCCTTGCTCAAACAATTCTGGCCAAT
TACTAAAAAATCCGAGCAGAGAAGGATAAATAGAACCTAATCCAATAATCTCTTAATTATGAGGTATTTC
TATAGATAGCCCGAAGGCTATCCATCGTGATCTGCGTCTGTCATAATAGCGACATTCGCATAGTTCATTG
AAGAGGATTTAATAGAACGACGAACATTGTTCTGCAATTTATATTTTTTCATATCAACGCTAGAAGAATC
AATTTTTACAAATTTCATTATACACCTCATAGAACTTTTCATCAGGAATCCAACCGCGTTTAAATTCATT
AAATGCTCCTATAGTGAGTCGTATTATCTAGAGGATCCCCGGGTACCGAGCTCGAATTCACTGGCCGTCG
TTTTACAACGTCGTGACTGGGAAAACCCTGGCGTTACCCAACTTAATCGCCTTGCAGCACATCCCCCTTT
CGCCAGCTGGCGTAATAGCGAAGAGGCCCGCACCGATCGCCCTTCCCAACAGTTGCGCAGCCTGAATGGC
GAATGGCGCCTGATGCGGTATT
